Addgene plasmid #68030: pCRII-Sema4b-ISH-2kb
Purpose: Contains 2kb cDNA fragment for probe synthesis for mRNA in situ hybridization, species: mouse
Depositing lab: Roland Friedel. Depositing organization: Icahn School of Medicine at Mount Sinai. Publication: Semaphorin 4C and 4G are ligands of Plexin-B2 required in cerebellar development. Maier V, Jolicoeur C, Rayburn H, Takegahara N, Kumanogoh A, Kikutani H, Tessier-Lavigne M, Wurst W, Friedel RH. Mol Cell Neurosci. 2011 Feb;46(2):419-31. doi: 10.1016/j.mcn.2010.11.005. Epub 2010 Nov 29. PubMed 21122816.
Backbone
  Vector backbone: pCRII-TOPO
  Backbone manufacturer: Invitrogen
  Backbone size w/o insert (bp): 3973
  Vector type: mRNA In situ hybridization probe
Growth in bacteria
  Bacterial resistance: Ampicillin and Kanamycin, 100 & 50 μg/mL
  Growth temperature: 37°C
  Growth strain: DH5alpha
  Copy number: High Copy
Gene/Insert
  Gene/Insert name: Semaphorin-4B
  Species: M. musculus (mouse)
  Insert size (bp): 2022
  Entrez Gene: Sema4b (a.k.a. SemC, Semac, mKIAA1745)
  Cloning method: TOPO Cloning
  Sequencing primers: 5′ Sp6; 3′ T7
Terms and licenses: Academic/Nonprofit Terms; Industry Terms: Not Available to Industry
How to cite: pCRII-Sema4b-ISH-2kb was a gift from Roland Friedel (Addgene plasmid # 68030 ; http://n2t.net/addgene:68030 ; RRID:Addgene_68030)
