[The description below was written by a language model from this plasmid's Addgene catalogue record and pLannotate feature annotations shown in this document.]
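Description:
pCRII-Sema4b-ISH-2kb is a riboprobe template plasmid built by TOPO cloning a roughly 2 kb (2,022 bp) cDNA fragment of mouse Semaphorin-4B (Sema4b) into the Invitrogen pCRII-TOPO backbone, giving a construct of 5,995 bp. It is a purely bacterial cloning vector, maintained at high copy in E. coli through a ColE1/pUC-type origin. It carries two selectable markers, a β-lactamase gene for ampicillin resistance and the Tn5-derived neo/nptII gene for kanamycin resistance; a small tnpA fragment upstream of neo is a remnant of the same transposon. An f1 origin is also present, which permits single-stranded DNA production with helper phage. The lac promoter, operator, CAP site and a lacZα fragment surround the cloning site and are leftovers of the backbone's blue/white screening system, here interrupted by the insert.

The functional core is the Sema4b fragment flanked by opposing bacteriophage promoters, SP6 on one side and T7 on the other. These allow in vitro run-off transcription of either strand from linearised template, yielding labelled probes for mRNA in situ hybridization. In the annotated sequence the Sema4b coding fragment lies on the minus strand, the same orientation as the T7 promoter and opposite to SP6. This implies that SP6 transcription would give the antisense (detecting) probe and T7 the sense control, although the record itself does not state which polymerase to use. There is no eukaryotic promoter, tag or reporter, so the plasmid is not meant for protein expression. Its stated purpose is probe synthesis for mapping Sema4b transcripts in mouse tissue, and the associated work concerns semaphorin–Plexin-B2 signalling in cerebellar development.
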