Features (pLannotate 1.2.2; 14 found; start..end, strand, type, name):
   2093..2111    -  promoter       T7 promoter: promoter for bacteriophage T7 RNA polymerase
   2114..2271    +  CDS            lacZα (fragment): LacZα fragment of β-galactosidase; lacZ fragment
   2275..2703    +  rep_origin     f1 ori (sequence partly withheld): f1 bacteriophage origin of replication; arrow indicates direction of (+) strand synthesis
   2716..3015    +  CDS            tnpA (fragment): TN5P_ECOLX - Also known as tnp. Experimental evidence at protein level: Swiss-Prot protein existence level 1. Mediates transposition of transposon Tn5 by a 'cut and paste' mechanism. First, the monomeric transposase binds the 19 bp inverted DNA repeats flanking the transposon. Then, dimerization of the DNA- bound transposase creates a synaptic DNA complex. After nicking of the first DNA strand, excision of the transposon proceeds through a series of intermediates. The transposase then mediates the insertion of the transposon at a new site by strand transfer. The activity of the wild- type tran
   3047..3838    +  CDS            neo: KKA2_KLEPN - Also known as kan, nptII. Experimental evidence at protein level: Swiss-Prot protein existence level 1. Resistance to kanamycin, neomycin, paromomycin, ribostamycin, butirosin and gentamicin B. From Klebsiella pneumoniae.
   3842..3858    +  promoter       AmpR promoter (fragment): bla
   3859..4719    +  CDS            AmpR: β-lactamase; bla; confers resistance to ampicillin, carbenicillin, and related antibiotics
   4890..5478    +  rep_origin     ori: high-copy-number ColE1/pMB1/pBR322/pUC origin of replication
   5661..5753    +  CDS            lacI (fragment): lac repressor; lacI; The lac repressor binds to the lac operator to inhibit transcription in E. coli. This inhibition can be relieved by adding lactose or isopropyl-β-D-thiogalactopyranoside (IPTG).
   5766..5787    +  protein_bind   CAP binding site: CAP binding activates transcription in the presence of cAMP. E. coli catabolite activator protein
   5802..5832    +  promoter       lac promoter: promoter for the E. coli lac operon
   5840..5856    +  protein_bind   lac operator: The lac repressor binds to the lac operator to inhibit transcription in E. coli. This inhibition can be relieved by adding lactose or isopropyl-β-D-thiogalactopyranoside (IPTG). lac repressor encoded by lacI
   5898..5916    +  promoter       SP6 promoter: promoter for bacteriophage SP6 RNA polymerase
   5957..1974    -  CDS            Sema4b (fragment) (across the origin): SEM4B_MOUSE - Also known as Kiaa1745 Experimental evidence at protein level: Swiss-Prot protein existence level 1. Inhibits axonal extension by providing local signals to specify territories inaccessible for growing axons. From Mus musculus (Mouse).
>Addgene plasmid #68030 | pCRII-Sema4b-ISH-2kb | depositor full sequence | sequence record 118656 | pCRII-Sema4b-ISH-2kb sequence 5995 bps
TGCACTCACTCGTGATGTGTTGATAATGACTGGGGTACCATCACGCTGGTTCTTTTGGTCCATTACCCCC
TCCTCCATCACCTCTGGGCAGTAGCTGGCCACAAGCTGCTGGAATCCTTCTTCTATCGACCAACACTGGA
ACACCCCCAAACCCTGCTGGCTGCCCACCAGCAGCAGGTCCCCGGTGGGTAACACGCGGCAGGAGGCAGA
GGCATTGACTGGGGCTCCATTGTGCACCCAGAGCCGAGTGGCCAGGTTTGAGAGGAGTGGGCAGGCCAGG
GTGTTCACTGTGTTTGGTTGGATCTGGACTTGTTTACATGGCTTACCTGGCACAAGAAACCGGGCCTTGT
ATGAGGAATTCTTGCAGAGTTCCTTGACACTGGCACCCTCAATGTCCTGGGTCCATGGCCTGGAGGCCAG
ATCAGGCTGGTAGAGGCTAGCGAGCCTGCAGGCAGAGCCAGTCCAGGCGCAGTAGGGGTCTCGAGCCAGG
AGGCAGTCTCCACAGGTTGGGTACAGGCTGCAGTTGGCTACGGGCACTTGCACCACCCCGGAATGGGAGG
AGGCATACAACAGTCCCCCATGGCTGTCCAAGAGCAGGTTCTGCACAGGCTGTCCTTGAGGGAAGATCTG
CAGCTCCTCAATGATGTGGACTCTGGAGCTCAGGGTCACTGCTTTGTGCAGGCGGCCATCACCAGTGCCC
AGAAATAGGACATCATAAGTGCTGTGCAGGCCAGGCACACGGTGCACAGCCACACGCTGGTAGCGGGCTC
TGGGCTGCAGCAGCAGCAGGCGACTGCGGACCTGCCCATCCATCAAGAAGTGATCCTTGAGGAAGTTCAG
CACTCGGTCTGGGAGCTGCAGGGACGAGTTGATCTTCCGTTCCCGGGCACTGTTGGTAATGCACGCTCCC
GGCCGCGGTGTGGGCACCTGGTGGGTCTCGGTATACCACTGCTGTGTCTCTCTGTTTACTTTCTTGTACA
GGCCGTCAAAGGCCTTCTGCACATCATTCATGGTGAAGACGCAGATGGCAGAGCCTTCTGTGGTCCCTCT
GTGCCACTGGGAGGTAAAGACCCCATAGAAAAGGGTCTTGCGCCAATCCTGAGGGTTGGGGTTCAGGGTG
AAGACATCTTGTAGCACGTTAAAGGGAAAGCCATCATCAGGCCGGGAGCACAGGAGCTGAGCCTTGAGAA
AGGAGGCCCAGCGTTGCTGCAACACCCGCTCTCCACCCTCATCGCCCTTACAGACTCGGGCAACTCGGGA
CACGATGGTGTTCTCAAAGAACTCAAACTCCTGGCCCGTCTCGCTGAAGAAGAAGTAGATCTTATCATCA
TCACCTATGGGGCTGCCCAGGCTCTCGGGGACGTAGGCCGAGGCCACAAAGGCAGGGTCTTGTAGCCAGT
TGAGGGAGCTCTCAGTCTTGGTGGGGCGGGAACTCTGGCTCCGGGAAATGGCTGGGTCGTTTCCCTGGAA
GCTACTGACTGTTCCAGTGTACAGCTCACCATCAACCACCAGAGCCGTGGACTTGAAGTTGGGGTCAAAG
GGACAACGACCCTTGCCATCCTCCAGAATGACATTGCCGGCCTCATCTTGGGCTAAAGTAAAGCTCGCTA
TGTGAATGTAAGCACACAGGGGGCTGAAGGCGGCCGTGCCACAGGTGAGCAGGTGGCTGCTGTTGAGTGG
CAGGAGGATCTTGATGTAGTTTTGACAGTCACGCTTTGGGTCCTTGCCCTTGAAGCTGCACTGCTGCTTC
CTGTCAGCATCTGCACTCCACAGCAGCTCTTGGTACTCCCCGCCTGGCAAGAAGCTGAGGTTGCTGTTAA
GTGCAAAGAGGGCCTCTCGGGCCCCCACATACAGCGTCTTGCCATCCTGGCTCAGCAGAAGGGCCGTGTA
GTTGGAGATGTTTTCAGCTTCAAATTTTCTAATCAGCCTTTCTTCAGAGCCCAGCGGCACACTGATCCGG
GGGCCGAGCGCCCGCGTAGTCGTCGTCCGCAGCAGCAGCAGTAGCAGCAGCAGCAGCAGCGCAAGGGCGA
ATTCTGCAGATATCCATCACACTGGCGGCCGCTCGAGCATGCATCTAGAGGGCCCAATTCGCCCTATAGT
GAGTCGTATTACAATTCACTGGCCGTCGTTTTACAACGTCGTGACTGGGAAAACCCTGGCGTTACCCAAC
TTAATCGCCTTGCAGCACATCCCCCTTTCGCCAGCTGGCGTAATAGCGAAGAGGCCCGCACCGATCGCCC
TTCCCAACAGTTGCGCAGCCTGAATGGCGAATGG
[124 nt withheld, positions 2275-2398]
C
[91 nt withheld, positions 2400-2490]
A
[49 nt withheld, positions 2492-2540]
CCTTTGACGTTGGAGTCCACGTTCTTT
[37 nt withheld, positions 2568-2604]
ACCCTATCTCGGTCTATTCTTTTGATTTATAAGGGATTTTGCCGATTTCGGCCTATTGGTTAAAAAATGA
GCTGATTTAACAAAAATTTAACGCGAATTTTAACAAAATTCAGGGCGCAAGGGCTGCTAAAGGAAGCGGA
ACACGTAGAAAGCCAGTCCGCAGAAACGGTGCTGACCCCGGATGAATGTCAGCTACTGGGCTATCTGGAC
AAGGGAAAACGCAAGCGCAAAGAGAAAGCAGGTAGCTTGCAGTGGGCTTACATGGCGATAGCTAGACTGG
GCGGTTTTATGGACAGCAAGCGAACCGGAATTGCCAGCTGGGGCGCCCTCTGGTAAGGTTGGGAAGCCCT
GCAAAGTAAACTGGATGGCTTTCTTGCCGCCAAGGATCTGATGGCGCAGGGGATCAAGATCTGATCAAGA
GACAGGATGAGGATCGTTTCGCATGATTGAACAAGATGGATTGCACGCAGGTTCTCCGGCCGCTTGGGTG
GAGAGGCTATTCGGCTATGACTGGGCACAACAGACAATCGGCTGCTCTGATGCCGCCGTGTTCCGGCTGT
CAGCGCAGGGGCGCCCGGTTCTTTTTGTCAAGACCGACCTGTCCGGTGCCCTGAATGAACTGCAGGACGA
GGCAGCGCGGCTATCGTGGCTGGCCACGACGGGCGTTCCTTGCGCAGCTGTGCTCGACGTTGTCACTGAA
GCGGGAAGGGACTGGCTGCTATTGGGCGAAGTGCCGGGGCAGGATCTCCTGTCATCCCACCTTGCTCCTG
CCGAGAAAGTATCCATCATGGCTGATGCAATGCGGCGGCTGCATACGCTTGATCCGGCTACCTGCCCATT
CGACCACCAAGCGAAACATCGCATCGAGCGAGCACGTACTCGGATGGAAGCCGGTCTTGTCGATCAGGAT
GATCTGGACGAAGAGCATCAGGGGCTCGCGCCAGCCGAACTGTTCGCCAGGCTCAAGGCGCGCATGCCCG
ACGGCGAGGATCTCGTCGTGACCCATGGCGATGCCTGCTTGCCGAATATCATGGTGGAAAATGGCCGCTT
TTCTGGATTCATCGACTGTGGCCGGCTGGGTGTGGCGGACCGCTATCAGGACATAGCGTTGGCTACCCGT
GATATTGCTGAAGAGCTTGGCGGCGAATGGGCTGACCGCTTCCTCGTGCTTTACGGTATCGCCGCTCCCG
ATTCGCAGCGCATCGCCTTCTATCGCCTTCTTGACGAGTTCTTCTGAATTGAAAAAGGAAGAGTATGAGT
ATTCAACATTTCCGTGTCGCCCTTATTCCCTTTTTTGCGGCATTTTGCCTTCCTGTTTTTGCTCACCCAG
AAACGCTGGTGAAAGTAAAAGATGCTGAAGATCAGTTGGGTGCACGAGTGGGTTACATCGAACTGGATCT
CAACAGCGGTAAGATCCTTGAGAGTTTTCGCCCCGAAGAACGTTTTCCAATGATGAGCACTTTTAAAGTT
CTGCTATGTGGCGCGGTATTATCCCGTATTGACGCCGGGCAAGAGCAACTCGGTCGCCGCATACACTATT
CTCAGAATGACTTGGTTGAGTACTCACCAGTCACAGAAAAGCATCTTACGGATGGCATGACAGTAAGAGA
ATTATGCAGTGCTGCCATAACCATGAGTGATAACACTGCGGCCAACTTACTTCTGACAACGATCGGAGGA
CCGAAGGAGCTAACCGCTTTTTTGCACAACATGGGGGATCATGTAACTCGCCTTGATCGTTGGGAACCGG
AGCTGAATGAAGCCATACCAAACGACGAGCGTGACACCACGATGCCTGTAGCAATGGCAACAACGTTGCG
CAAACTATTAACTGGCGAACTACTTACTCTAGCTTCCCGGCAACAATTAATAGACTGGATGGAGGCGGAT
AAAGTTGCAGGACCACTTCTGCGCTCGGCCCTTCCGGCTGGCTGGTTTATTGCTGATAAATCTGGAGCCG
GTGAGCGTGGGTCTCGCGGTATCATTGCAGCACTGGGGCCAGATGGTAAGCCCTCCCGTATCGTAGTTAT
CTACACGACGGGGAGTCAGGCAACTATGGATGAACGAAATAGACAGATCGCTGAGATAGGTGCCTCACTG
ATTAAGCATTGGTAACTGTCAGACCAAGTTTACTCATATATACTTTAGATTGATTTAAAACTTCATTTTT
AATTTAAAAGGATCTAGGTGAAGATCCTTTTTGATAATCTCATGACCAAAATCCCTTAACGTGAGTTTTC
GTTCCACTGAGCGTCAGACCCCGTAGAAAAGATCAAAGGATCTTCTTGAGATCCTTTTTTTCTGCGCGTA
ATCTGCTGCTTGCAAACAAAAAAACCACCGCTACCAGCGGTGGTTTGTTTGCCGGATCAAGAGCTACCAA
CTCTTTTTCCGAAGGTAACTGGCTTCAGCAGAGCGCAGATACCAAATACTGTTCTTCTAGTGTAGCCGTA
GTTAGGCCACCACTTCAAGAACTCTGTAGCACCGCCTACATACCTCGCTCTGCTAATCCTGTTACCAGTG
GCTGCTGCCAGTGGCGATAAGTCGTGTCTTACCGGGTTGGACTCAAGACGATAGTTACCGGATAAGGCGC
AGCGGTCGGGCTGAACGGGGGGTTCGTGCACACAGCCCAGCTTGGAGCGAACGACCTACACCGAACTGAG
ATACCTACAGCGTGAGCTATGAGAAAGCGCCACGCTTCCCGAAGGGAGAAAGGCGGACAGGTATCCGGTA
AGCGGCAGGGTCGGAACAGGAGAGCGCACGAGGGAGCTTCCAGGGGGAAACGCCTGGTATCTTTATAGTC
CTGTCGGGTTTCGCCACCTCTGACTTGAGCGTCGATTTTTGTGATGCTCGTCAGGGGGGCGGAGCCTATG
GAAAAACGCCAGCAACGCGGCCTTTTTACGGTTCCTGGCCTTTTGCTGGCCTTTTGCTCACATGTTCTTT
CCTGCGTTATCCCCTGATTCTGTGGATAACCGTATTACCGCCTTTGAGTGAGCTGATACCGCTCGCCGCA
GCCGAACGACCGAGCGCAGCGAGTCAGTGAGCGAGGAAGCGGAAGAGCGCCCAATACGCAAACCGCCTCT
CCCCGCGCGTTGGCCGATTCATTAATGCAGCTGGCACGACAGGTTTCCCGACTGGAAAGCGGGCAGTGAG
CGCAACGCAATTAATGTGAGTTAGCTCACTCATTAGGCACCCCAGGCTTTACACTTTATGCTTCCGGCTC
GTATGTTGTGTGGAATTGTGAGCGGATAACAATTTCACACAGGAAACAGCTATGACCATGATTACGCCAA
GCTATTTAGGTGACACTATAGAATACTCAAGCTATGCATCAAGCTTGGTACCGAGCTCGGATCCACTAGT
AACGGCCGCCAGTGTGCTGGAATTCGCCCTT
