>Addgene plasmid #68030 | pCRII-Sema4b-ISH-2kb | addgene partial sequence | sequence record 121108 | M13pUC-Fwd 5'-CCCAGTCACGACGTTGTAAAACG-3'
GTAATACGACTCACTATAGGGCGAATTGGGCCCTCTAGATGCATGCTCGAGCGGCCGCCAGTGTGATGGA
TATCTGCAGAATTCGCCCTTGCGCTGCTGCTGCTGCTGCTACTGCTGCTGCTGCGGACGACGACTACGCG
GGCGCTCGGCCCCCGGATCAGTGTGCCGCTGGGCTCTGAAGAAAGGCTGATTAGAAAATTTGAAGCTGAA
AACATCTCCAACTACACGGCCCTTCTGCTGAGCCAGGATGGCAAGACGCTGTATGTGGGGGCCCGAGAGG
CCCTCTTTGCACTTAACAGCAACCTCAGCTTCTTGCCAGGCGGGGAGTACCAAGAGCTGCTGTGGAGTGC
AGATGCTGACAGGAAGCAGCAGTGCAGCTTCAAGGGCAAGGACCCAAAGCGTGACTGTCAAAACTACATC
AAGATCCTCCTGCCACTCAACAGCAGCCACCTGCTCACCTGTGGCACGGCCGCCTTCAGCCCCCTGTGTG
CTTACATTCACATAGCGAGCTTTACTTTAGCCCAAGATGAGGCCGGCAATGTCATTCTGGAGGATGGCAA
GGGTCGTTGTCCCTTTGACCCCAACTTCAAGTCCACGGCTCTGGTGGTTGATGGTGAGCTGTACACTGGA
ACAGTCAGTAGCTTCCAGGGAAACGACCCAGCCATTTCCCGGAGCCAGAGTTCCCGCCCCACCAAGACTG
AGAGCTCCCTCAACTGGCTACAAGACCCTGCCTTTGTGGCCTCGGCCTACGTCCCCGAGAGCCTGGGCAG
CCCCATAGGTGATGATGATAAGATCTACTTCTTCTTCAGCGAGACGGGCCAGGAGTTTGAGTTCTTTGAG
AACACCATCGTGTCCCGAGTTGCCCGAGTCTGTAAGGGCGATGAGGGTGGAGAGCGGGTGTTGCAGCAAC
GCTGGGCCTCCTTTCTCAAGGCTCAGCTCCTGTGCTCCCGGCCTGATGATGGCTTTCCCTTTAACGTGCT
ACAAGATGTCTTCACCCTGAACCCCAACCCTCAGGATTGGCGCAAGACCCTTTTCTATGGGGTCTTTACC
TCCCAGTGGCACAGAGGGACCACAGAAGGCTCTGCCATCTGCGTCTTCACCATGAATGATGTGCAGAAGG
CC
