>Addgene plasmid #68030 | pCRII-Sema4b-ISH-2kb | addgene partial sequence | sequence record 121110 | M13pUC-Rev 5'-AGCGGATAACAATTTCACACAGG-3'
GACCATGATTACGCCAAGCTATTTAGGTGACACTATAGAATACTCAAGCTATGCATCAAGCTTGGTACCG
AGCTCGGATCCACTAGTAACGGCCGCCAGTGTGCTGGAATTCGCCCTTTGCACTCACTCGTGATGTGTTG
ATAATGACTGGGGTACCATCACGCTGGTTCTTTTGGTCCATTACCCCCTCCTCCATCACCTCTGGGCAGT
AGCTGGCCACAAGCTGCTGGAATCCTTCTTCTATCGACCAACACTGGAACACCCCCAAACCCTGCTGGCT
GCCCACCAGCAGCAGGTCCCCGGTGGGTAACACGCGGCAGGAGGCAGAGGCATTGACTGGGGCTCCATTG
TGCACCCAGAGCCGAGTGGCCAGGTTTGAGAGGAGTGGGCAGGCCAGGGTGTTCACTGTGTTTGGTTGGA
TCTGGACTTGTTTACATGGCTTACCTGGCACAAGAAACCGGGCCTTGTATGAGGAATTCTTGCAGAGTTC
CTTGACACTGGCACCCTCAATGTCCTGGGTCCATGGCCTGGAGGCCAGATCAGGCTGGTAGAGGCTAGCG
AGCCTGCAGGCAGAGCCAGTCCAGGCGCAGTAGGGGTCTCGAGCCAGGAGGCAGTCTCCACAGGTTGGGT
ACAGGCTGCAGTTGGCTACGGGCACTTGCACCACCCCGGAATGGGAGGAGGCATACAACAGTCCCCCATG
GCTGTCCAAGAGCAGGTTCTGCACAGGCTGTCCTTGAGGGAAGATCTGCAGCTCCTCAATGATGTGGACT
CTGGAGCTCAGGGTCACTGCTTTGTGCAGGCGGCCATCACCAGTGCCCAGAAATAGGACATCATAAGTGC
TGTGCAGGCCAGGCACACGGTGCACAGCCACACGCTGGTAGCGGGCTCTGGGCTGCAGCAGCAGCAGGCG
ACTGCGGACCTGCCCATCCATCAAGAAGTGATCCTTGAGGAAGTTCAGCACTCGGTCTGGGAGCTGCAGG
GACGAGT
